>Addgene plasmid #111314 | pRS314 snu114-40 | addgene full sequence | sequence record 214670 | Addgene NGS Result
AAACCGCCTCTCCCCGCGCGTTGGCCGATTCATTAATGCAGCTGGCACGACAGGTTTCCCGACTGGAAAG
CGGGCAGTGAGCGCAACGCAATTAATGTGAGTTAGCTCACTCATTAGGCACCCCAGGCTTTACACTTTAT
GCTTCCGGCTCGTATGTTGTGTGGAATTGTGAGCGGATAACAATTTCACACAGGAAACAGCTATGACCAT
GATTACGCCAAGCTCGAAATTAACCCTCACTAAAGGGAACAAAAGCTGGTACCGGGCCCCCCCTCGAGGT
AGCGTATACTCTGGCATTTTTCATTTATTTGACTTATTTTTATTTATTTTATTGTACAATGGCAAACAAA
TACACGGACTGGTATGTTCTTCGTCAAATTGATGATCTGTTCTTTTGGCTTATCCTTATGGGATGATTAA
TGATTGTTAAAGCCTCATTGCGGAAATTTTAATGCCGGAAAGGCCTGAAAAATTTCAAAGTGGCAGAAAA
CAAGGCTTTGGGGCATTACTTGCCAACGGCTGACGATTGCTAGCTGCTTTTACAGAAGCGATACACAATA
GCTCCTAACATAGCAAAATGGAAGGTGACGATTTATTCGATGAGTTTGGAAATTTGATCGGAGTTGATCC
TTTTGACTCGGATGAAGAAGAAAGTGTGCTGGATGAGCAAGAACAATATCAAACCAATACGTTTGAGGGG
AGCGGCAACAACAATGAGATTGAGAGCAGACAACTTACCTCGTTAGGAAGTAAAAAGGAACTTGGAATTT
CCTTAGAGCACCCTTATGGTAAGGAAGTGGAAGTATTAATGGAAACTAAGAACACACAGTCACCACAGAC
TCCACTGGTAGAGCCGGTTACAGAACGAACAAAGTTGCAAGAGCATACAATTTTTACACAATTAAAAAAA
AACATTCCGAAGACTAGATATAATCGAGACTATATGTTATCAATGGCTAACATTCCGGAGAGGATAATAA
ATGTTGGTGTCATTGGACCTCTTCACTCAGGTAAGACCTCTTTGATGGATCTCCTAGTAATCGACTCACA
CAAACGCATACCAGATATGTCTAAGAATGTAGAACTTGGATGGAAACCGCTAAGATACCTGGATAATTTG
AAACAAGAGATTGACCGGGGTCTTTCCATTAAACTTAATGGTTCCACTCTACTCTGCACCGATTTAGAAT
CCAAGTCTAGAATGATAAACTTTTTGGATGCACCAGGGCATGTTAATTTTATGGATGAAACGGCAGTCGC
ACTTGCAGCAAGTGATCTGGTTTTAATCGTGATAGATGTTGTAGAAGGTGTTACATTTGTGGTAGAGCAA
TTGATAAAACAAAGTATTAAAAATAATGTAGCAATGTGTTTTGTTATAAATAAACTCGACAGATTGATTC
TAGATTTAAAGTTGCCACCAATGGACGCATACTTGAAGTTAAATCATATAATTGCAAATATCAATTCCTT
TACGAAGGGAAACGTGTTTTCACCAATAGACAATAACATAATATTTGCGTCTACAAAGCTGGGCTTCACA
TTCACTATCAAGGAATTTGTTTCTTATTATTACGCCCACTCCATACCTTCTTCTAAGATAGACGACTTTA
CCACAAGGCTATGGGGTAGCGTATATTACCATAAAGGTAATTTCAGGACAAAACCATTTGAAAATGTAGA
GAAGTACCCGACTTTCGTTGAATTTATCCTCATCCCGCTTTATAAAATATTTTCCTACGCTTTATCTATG
GAGAAAGATAAATTAAAGAATTTGTTAAGGTCTAACTTTAGAGTTAATTTAAGTCAAGAGGCCCTCCAGT
ACGATCCGCAACCTTTTTTAAAACACGTTCTACAGTTAATATTTAGGCAACAAACCGGTCTTGTAGATGC
GATAACCAGATGTTATCAACCATTTGAATTATTCGACAATAAGACAGCTCATCTTTCAATTCCAGGAAAA
TCTACACCAGAAGGCACTCTTTGGGCTCATGTACTGAAAACTGTGGATTACGGTGGAGCAGAGTGGTCCC
TTGTACGGATATACTCTGGACTTTTGAAGAGAGGGGATACAGTACGTATACTTGATACATCACAATCTGA
ATCTCGCCAAAAAAGACAGTTGCATGATATCTCAAAGACGGAAACCTCCAACGAAGATGAAGATGAAGAT
GACGAAACGCCTTCATGTGAGGTCGAAGAAATTGGCTTATTAGGTGGCAGATATGTCTATCCGGTTCATG
AAGCACACAAAGGACAGATAGTATTAATAAAAGGTATTTCAAGTGCATATATTAAATCCGCGACGTTGTA
CTCTGTAAAGAGTAAGGAGGACATGAAACAGCTAAAATTTTTCAAACCTTTAGATTATATTACCGAGGCA
GTTTTCAAAATTGTTCTTCAACCTTTACTGCCAAGGGAATTACCCAAGTTATTGGATGCCCTGAACAAAA
TTTCGAAATACTACCCAGGCGTTATTATTAAAGTTGAGGAATCTGGAGAACATGTAATACTAGGAAATGG
AGAGCTGTATATGGACTGTTTGTTGTATGATCTAAGAGCGAGTTATGCAAAGATAGAAATTAAAATATCT
GATCCTTTAACTGTTTTTTCTGAAAGTTGCTCAAATGAATCGTTCGCTTCAATACCTGTAAGTAATTCGA
TATCTCGCCTTGGTGAGGAAAATTTACCAGGTCTGTCGATTAGTGTAGCCGCTGAACCAATGGACTCTAA
AATGATTCAGGATTTGAGCAGGAACACATTGGGAAAGGGTCAAAACTGCTTGGATATTGACGGAATAATG
GACAACCCAAGGAAACTATCCAAAATATTGAGAACCGAGTATGGGTGGGATTCGTTGGCATCAAGAAACG
TTTGGTCTTTTTATAATGGCAACGTGTTGATTAATGACACTTTGCCAGATGAAATCAGTCCTGAATTATT
ATCCAAATATAAGGAACAAATAATACAAGGATTTTACTGGGCTGTAAAAGAGGGGCCTTTGGCAGAAGAA
CCAATTTATGGTGTACAGTATAAATTGTTATCGATCTCAGTACCTTCCGACGTAAACATTGACGTTATGA
AAAGTCAAATTATTCCGCTAAGGAAAAAAGCCTGTTACGTTGGCTTACTGACAGCAATCCCAATTTTATT
GGAACCCATCTATGAAGTTGACATCACGGTCCACGCCCCCTTGCTGCCAATAGTAGAGGAACTTATGAAG
AAGAGACGTGGAAGCAGGATATACAAAACAATAAAAGTGGCAGGGACACCATTGTTGGAGGTTCGTGGAC
AAGTTCCGGTTATTGAATCTGCAGGATTCGAGACAGATTTGAGATTATCTACGAATGGTCTTGGTATGTG
TCAGCTGTACTTTTGGCACAAGATATGGAGGAAGGTTCCTGGTGATGTTTTGGATAAAGATGCGTTTATT
CCAAAATTGAAGCCCGCACCTATCAACAGTTTAAGTCGTGATTTCGTGATGAAAACAAGAAGGCGGAAGG
GTATTTCTACAGGTGGATTTATGTCAAATGATGGTCCTACGCTTGAAAAGTATATAAGCGCTGAATTATA
CGCTCAATTAAGAGAAAATGGCTTAGTACCGTGAAAATCTTGGCGCATAAGAATTAAGCAATATGTCCAC
AATATTTTTATTCAGCAGGATTTACATATGACTTCGTATTTAGTGATATAACTACTCATCGGGACTGAAA
ATTTTTTATTTCTGCCTAAATACAGATGAGATGAGCTTTATAGAATTTTACGCTGTTAAAAAGTTAAACG
GTAACAAAGCACAGTTAGTTGAACAACGGTATATAGAGAATGGCGAGCTCCAATTCGCCCTATAGTGAGT
CGTATTACAATTCACTGGCCGTCGTTTTACAACGTCGTGACTGGGAAAACCCTGGCGTTACCCAACTTAA
TCGCCTTGCAGCACATCCCCCTTTCGCCAGCTGGCGTAATAGCGAAGAGGCCCGCACCGATCGCCCTTCC
CAACAGTTGCGCAGCCTGAATGGCGAATGG
[124 nt withheld, positions 4021-4144]
C
[91 nt withheld, positions 4146-4236]
A
[49 nt withheld, positions 4238-4286]
CCTTTGACGTTGGAGTCCACGTTCTTT
[37 nt withheld, positions 4314-4350]
ACCCTATCTCGGTCTATTCTTTTGATTTATAAGGGATTTTGCCGATTTCGGCCTATTGGTTAAAAAATGA
GCTGATTTAACAAAAATTTAACGCGAATTTTAACAAAATATTAACGCTTACAATTTCCTGATGCGGTATT
TTCTCCTTACGCATCTGTGCGGTATTTCACACCGCATAGATCGGCAAGTGCACAAACAATACTTAAATAA
ATACTACTCAGTAATAACCTATTTCTTAGCATTTTTGACGAAATTTGCTATTTTGTTAGAGTCTTTTACA
CCATTTGTCTCCACACCTCCGCTTACATCAACACCAATAACGCCATTTAATCTAAGCGCATCACCAACAT
TTTCTGGCGTCAGTCCACCAGCTAACATAAAATGTAAGCTTTCGGGGCTCTCTTGCCTTCCAACCCAGTC
AGAAATCGAGTTCCAATCCAAAAGTTCACCTGTCCCACCTGCTTCTGAATCAAACAAGGGAATAAACGAA
TGAGGTTTCTGTGAAGCTGCACTGAGTAGTATGTTGCAGTCTTTTGGAAATACGAGTCTTTTAATAACTG
GCAAACCGAGGAACTCTTGGTATTCTTGCCACGACTCATCTCCATGCAGTTGGACGATATCAATGCCGTA
ATCATTGACCAGAGCCAAAACATCCTCCTTAGGTTGATTACGAAACACGCCAACCAAGTATTTCGGAGTG
CCTGAACTATTTTTATATGCTTTTACAAGACTTGAAATTTTCCTTGCAATAACCGGGTCAATTGTTCTCT
TTCTATTGGGCACACATATAATACCCAGCAAGTCAGCATCGGAATCTAGAGCACATTCTGCGGCCTCTGT
GCTCTGCAAGCCGCAAACTTTCACCAATGGACCAGAACTACCTGTGAAATTAATAACAGACATACTCCAA
GCTGCCTTTGTGTGCTTAATCACGTATACTCACGTGCTCAATAGTCACCAATGCCCTCCCTCTTGGCCCT
CTCCTTTTCTTTTTTCGACCGAATTAATTCTTAATCGGCAAAAAAAGAAAAGCTCCGGATCAAGATTGTA
CGTAAGGTGACAAGCTATTTTTCAATAAAGAATATCTTCCACTACTGCCATCTGGCGTCATAACTGCAAA
GTACACATATATTACGATGCTGTTCTATTAAATGCTTCCTATATTATATATATAGTAATGTCGTGATCTA
TGGTGCACTCTCAGTACAATCTGCTCTGATGCCGCATAGTTAAGCCAGCCCCGACACCCGCCAACACCCG
CTGACGCGCCCTGACGGGCTTGTCTGCTCCCGGCATCCGCTTACAGACAAGCTGTGACCGTCTCCGGGAG
CTGCATGTGTCAGAGGTTTTCACCGTCATCACCGAAACGCGCGAGACGAAAGGGCCTCGTGATACGCCTA
TTTTTATAGGTTAATGTCATGATAATAATGGTTTCTTAGACGGATCGCTTGCCTGTAACTTACACGCGCC
TCGTATCTTTTAATGATGGAATAATTTGGGAATTTACTCTGTGTTTATTTATTTTTATGTTTTGTATTTG
GATTTTAGAAAGTAAATAAAGAAGGTAGAAGAGTTACGGAATGAAGAAAAAAAAATAAACAAAGGTTTAA
AAAATTTCAACAAAAAGCGTACTTTACATATATATTTATTAGACAAGAAAAGCAGATTAAATAGATATAC
ATTCGATTAACGATAAGTAAAATGTAAAATCACAGGATTTTCGTGTGTGGTCTTCTACACAGACAAGATG
AAACAATTCGGCATTAATACCTGAGAGCAGGAAGAGCAAGATAAAAGGTAGTATTTGTTGGCGATCCCCC
TAGAGTCTTTTACATCTTCGGAAAACAAAAACTATTTTTTCTTTAATTTCTTTTTTTACTTTCTATTTTT
AATTTATATATTTATATTAAAAAATTTAAATTATAATTATTTTTATAGCACGTGATGAAAAGGACCCAGG
TGGCACTTTTCGGGGAAATGTGCGCGGAACCCCTATTTGTTTATTTTTCTAAATACATTCAAATATGTAT
CCGCTCATGAGACAATAACCCTGATAAATGCTTCAATAATATTGAAAAAGGAAGAGTATGAGTATTCAAC
ATTTCCGTGTCGCCCTTATTCCCTTTTTTGCGGCATTTTGCCTTCCTGTTTTTGCTCACCCAGAAACGCT
GGTGAAAGTAAAAGATGCTGAAGATCAGTTGGGTGCACGAGTGGGTTACATCGAACTGGATCTCAACAGC
GGTAAGATCCTTGAGAGTTTTCGCCCCGAAGAACGTTTTCCAATGATGAGCACTTTTAAAGTTCTGCTAT
GTGGCGCGGTATTATCCCGTATTGACGCCGGGCAAGAGCAACTCGGTCGCCGCATACACTATTCTCAGAA
TGACTTGGTTGAGTACTCACCAGTCACAGAAAAGCATCTTACGGATGGCATGACAGTAAGAGAATTATGC
AGTGCTGCCATAACCATGAGTGATAACACTGCGGCCAACTTACTTCTGACAACGATCGGAGGACCGAAGG
AGCTAACCGCTTTTTTGCACAACATGGGGGATCATGTAACTCGCCTTGATCGTTGGGAACCGGAGCTGAA
TGAAGCCATACCAAACGACGAGCGTGACACCACGATGCCTGTAGCAATGGCAACAACGTTGCGCAAACTA
TTAACTGGCGAACTACTTACTCTAGCTTCCCGGCAACAATTAATAGACTGGATGGAGGCGGATAAAGTTG
CAGGACCACTTCTGCGCTCGGCCCTTCCGGCTGGCTGGTTTATTGCTGATAAATCTGGAGCCGGTGAGCG
TGGGTCTCGCGGTATCATTGCAGCACTGGGGCCAGATGGTAAGCCCTCCCGTATCGTAGTTATCTACACG
ACGGGGAGTCAGGCAACTATGGATGAACGAAATAGACAGATCGCTGAGATAGGTGCCTCACTGATTAAGC
ATTGGTAACTGTCAGACCAAGTTTACTCATATATACTTTAGATTGATTTAAAACTTCATTTTTAATTTAA
AAGGATCTAGGTGAAGATCCTTTTTGATAATCTCATGACCAAAATCCCTTAACGTGAGTTTTCGTTCCAC
TGAGCGTCAGACCCCGTAGAAAAGATCAAAGGATCTTCTTGAGATCCTTTTTTTCTGCGCGTAATCTGCT
GCTTGCAAACAAAAAAACCACCGCTACCAGCGGTGGTTTGTTTGCCGGATCAAGAGCTACCAACTCTTTT
TCCGAAGGTAACTGGCTTCAGCAGAGCGCAGATACCAAATACTGTTCTTCTAGTGTAGCCGTAGTTAGGC
CACCACTTCAAGAACTCTGTAGCACCGCCTACATACCTCGCTCTGCTAATCCTGTTACCAGTGGCTGCTG
CCAGTGGCGATAAGTCGTGTCTTACCGGGTTGGACTCAAGACGATAGTTACCGGATAAGGCGCAGCGGTC
GGGCTGAACGGGGGGTTCGTGCACACAGCCCAGCTTGGAGCGAACGACCTACACCGAACTGAGATACCTA
CAGCGTGAGCTATGAGAAAGCGCCACGCTTCCCGAAGGGAGAAAGGCGGACAGGTATCCGGTAAGCGGCA
GGGTCGGAACAGGAGAGCGCACGAGGGAGCTTCCAGGGGGAAACGCCTGGTATCTTTATAGTCCTGTCGG
GTTTCGCCACCTCTGACTTGAGCGTCGATTTTTGTGATGCTCGTCAGGGGGGCGGAGCCTATGGAAAAAC
GCCAGCAACGCGGCCTTTTTACGGTTCCTGGCCTTTTGCTGGCCTTTTGCTCACATGTTCTTTCCTGCGT
TATCCCCTGATTCTGTGGATAACCGTATTACCGCCTTTGAGTGAGCTGATACCGCTCGCCGCAGCCGAAC
GACCGAGCGCAGCGAGTCAGTGAGCGAGGAAGCGGAAGAGCGCCCAATACGC
Features (pLannotate 1.2.2; 19 found; start..end, strand, type, name):
     93..114     +  protein_bind   CAP binding site: CAP binding activates transcription in the presence of cAMP. E. coli catabolite activator protein
    129..159     +  promoter       lac promoter: promoter for the E. coli lac operon
    167..183     +  protein_bind   lac operator: The lac repressor binds to the lac operator to inhibit transcription in E. coli. This inhibition can be relieved by adding lactose or isopropyl-β-D-thiogalactopyranoside (IPTG). lac repressor encoded by lacI
    228..246     +  promoter       T3 promoter: promoter for bacteriophage T3 RNA polymerase
    258..280     -  misc_feature   MCS (fragment): pBluescript multiple cloning site
    578..3601    +  CDS            SNU114: SN114_YEAST - Also known as GIN10. Experimental evidence at protein level: Swiss-Prot protein existence level 1. Component of the U5 snRNP complex required for pre-mRNA splicing. Binds GTP. From Saccharomyces cerevisiae (strain ATCC 204508 / S288c) (Baker's yeast).
   3839..3857    -  promoter       T7 promoter: promoter for bacteriophage T7 RNA polymerase
   3860..4017    +  CDS            lacZα (fragment): LacZα fragment of β-galactosidase; lacZ fragment
   4021..4449    +  rep_origin     f1 ori (sequence partly withheld): f1 bacteriophage origin of replication; arrow indicates direction of (+) strand synthesis
   4477..4528    -  misc_feature   bom (fragment): basis of mobility region from pBR322
   4579..5253    -  CDS            TRP1: phosphoribosylanthranilate isomerase, required for tryptophan biosynthesis; S. cerevisiae TRP1; yeast auxotrophic marker
   5254..5401    -  promoter       TRP1 promoter: S. cerevisiae TRP1
   5539..5588    -  misc_feature   bom (fragment): basis of mobility region from pBR322
   5690..5725    -  CDS            rop (fragment): Rop protein, which maintains plasmids at low copy number; rop
   5793..6296    -  misc_feature   CEN/ARS: S. cerevisiae CEN6 centromere fused to an autonomously replicating sequence
   6333..6437    +  promoter       AmpR promoter: bla
   6438..7298    +  CDS            AmpR: β-lactamase; bla; confers resistance to ampicillin, carbenicillin, and related antibiotics
   7469..8057    +  rep_origin     ori: high-copy-number ColE1/pMB1/pBR322/pUC origin of replication
   8240..80      +  CDS            lacI (fragment) (across the origin): lac repressor; lacI; The lac repressor binds to the lac operator to inhibit transcription in E. coli. This inhibition can be relieved by adding lactose or isopropyl-β-D-thiogalactopyranoside (IPTG).
