[The description below was written by a language model from this plasmid's Addgene catalogue record and pLannotate feature annotations shown in this document.]
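Description:
pRS314 snu114-40 is a yeast–E. coli shuttle plasmid built on the pRS314 centromeric backbone and carrying a mutant allele of the Saccharomyces cerevisiae SNU114 gene (also called GIN10 or YKL173W). In yeast it is maintained through a CEN6/ARS element, which gives stable, low-copy, roughly single-copy inheritance, and it is selected by complementation of tryptophan auxotrophy through the TRP1 marker and its own promoter. In E. coli it replicates from a ColE1/pUC-type origin and is selected with ampicillin via the β-lactamase gene. An f1 origin is also present for single-stranded DNA production. The sequenced record is about 8.25 kb, slightly larger than the nominal 8 kb catalogue size.

The insert sits in the pBluescript-derived cloning region, interrupting the lacZα fragment and flanked by the T3 and T7 phage promoters and the lac promoter/operator remnants of the backbone. The annotated SNU114 open reading frame spans about 3 kb and encodes the GTP-binding component of the U5 snRNP that is required for pre-mRNA splicing. The snu114-40 allele carries the M842R substitution. No yeast promoter is annotated for the insert. A few hundred base pairs of unannotated sequence lie on each side of the coding region and may include native SNU114 flanking sequence, but the record does not say what drives expression.

The associated publication is a genetic analysis of the role of the Snu114 C terminus during spliceosome activation. This suggests the plasmid is meant for introducing the mutant allele into yeast at near-physiological copy number to study its effects on splicing.
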