Addgene plasmid #111314: pRS314 snu114-40
Purpose: snu114-40
Depositing lab: Christine Guthrie. Depositing organization: University of California, San Francisco (UCSF). Publication: Genetic analysis reveals a role for the C terminus of the Saccharomyces cerevisiae GTPase Snu114 during spliceosome activation. Brenner TJ, Guthrie C. Genetics. 2005 Jul;170(3):1063-80. doi: 10.1534/genetics.105.042044. Epub 2005 May 23. PubMed 15911574.
Backbone
  Vector backbone: pRS314
  Backbone size w/o insert (bp): 4783
  Total vector size (bp): 8000
  Vector type: Yeast Expression
  Selectable markers: TRP1
Growth in bacteria
  Bacterial resistance: Ampicillin, 100 μg/mL
  Growth temperature: 37°C
  Growth strain: DH5alpha
  Copy number: Low Copy
Gene/Insert
  Gene/Insert name: SNU114 (alt names: GIN10; YKL173W)
  Species: S. cerevisiae (budding yeast)
  Insert size (bp): 3000
  Mutation: snu114-40 (M842R)
Terms and licenses: Academic/Nonprofit Terms; Industry Terms: Not Available to Industry
How to cite: pRS314 snu114-40 was a gift from Christine Guthrie (Addgene plasmid # 111314 ; http://n2t.net/addgene:111314 ; RRID:Addgene_111314)
